Addgene plasmid #180512: pCAT100
Purpose: Plasmid expressing mammalian codon optimized engineered chimeric PlmCasX-R1, sgRNAv2 scaffold, and restriction sites to clone in new spacers
Depositing lab: Jennifer Doudna. Depositing organization: University of California, Berkeley. Publication: Chimeric CRISPR-CasX enzymes and guide RNAs for improved genome editing activity. Tsuchida CA, Zhang S, Doost MS, Zhao Y, Wang J, O'Brien E, Fang H, Li CP, Li D, Hai ZY, Chuck J, Brotzmann J, Vartoumian A, Burstein D, Chen XW, Nogales E, Doudna JA, Liu JG. Mol Cell. 2022 Mar 17;82(6):1199-1209.e6. doi: 10.1016/j.molcel.2022.02.002. Epub 2022 Feb 25. PubMed 35219382.
Backbone
  Vector backbone: pBLO62.5
  Backbone size w/o insert (bp): 4849
  Total vector size (bp): 7909
  Vector type: Mammalian Expression, CRISPR
Growth in bacteria
  Bacterial resistance: Ampicillin, 100 μg/mL
  Growth temperature: 37°C
  Growth strain: DH5alpha
  Copy number: High Copy
Gene/Insert 1
  Gene/Insert name: CasX sgRNAv2
  Promoter: U6
  Cloning method: Gibson Cloning
  Sequencing primers: 5′ GCTGTTAGAGAGATAATTGG
Gene/Insert 2
  Gene/Insert name: PlmCasX with DpbCasX R1 loop (alt name: PlmCas12e)
  Species: Planctomycetes, Deltaproteobacteria
  Promoter: CAG
  Tag / fusion protein: SV40 NLS (N terminal on insert); SV40 NLS (C terminal on insert); 2x FLAG (C terminal on insert)
  Cloning method: Gibson Cloning
  Sequencing primers: 5′ AGGGTTTAAGGGATGGTTGG
Terms and licenses: Academic/Nonprofit Terms; Industry Terms: Not Available to Industry
How to cite: pCAT100 was a gift from Jennifer Doudna (Addgene plasmid # 180512 ; http://n2t.net/addgene:180512 ; RRID:Addgene_180512)
