[The description below was written by a language model from this plasmid's Addgene catalogue record and pLannotate feature annotations shown in this document.]
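Description:
pCAT100 is a high-copy mammalian expression and CRISPR plasmid of about 7.9 kb, built on the pBLO62.5 backbone. It delivers both components of an engineered CasX (Cas12e) genome-editing system from a single vector. In bacteria it replicates from a ColE1/pUC-type origin and is selected with ampicillin through the bla gene. The backbone also carries an f1/M13 phage origin and a single annotated AAV2 inverted terminal repeat. With only one ITR detected, the record does not support describing it as an AAV packaging vector.

The plasmid carries two expression units. A human U6 RNA polymerase III promoter drives the CasX sgRNAv2 scaffold, and restriction sites there allow new spacer sequences to be cloned in to retarget the nuclease. Downstream, a CAG-type promoter drives the nuclease; it consists of a CMV enhancer, the chicken β-actin promoter and a hybrid CBA/MVM intron. The nuclease is a mammalian codon-optimized chimeric protein, Planctomycetes CasX (PlmCasX) carrying the R1 loop from the Deltaproteobacteria ortholog (DpbCasX). It has SV40 nuclear localization signals at both ends and a C-terminal 2xFLAG tag for detection. The annotation tool does not label the CasX coding region itself, which corresponds to the large unannotated stretch between the intron and the C-terminal NLS.

After the FLAG tags, the feature tables show a puromycin N-acetyltransferase coding sequence followed by a bGH polyadenylation signal. This suggests that puromycin can be used to enrich transfected cells, although the catalogue fields do not mention this marker or say how it is linked to CasX. The construct is used to test and apply the improved chimeric CasX enzyme and guide scaffold for genome editing in mammalian cells. The repository's partial sequencing result and the depositor's full sequence show the same feature order and differ only slightly in length.
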