Features (pLannotate 1.2.2; 17 found; start..end, strand, type, name):
      1..589     +  rep_origin     ori: high-copy-number ColE1/pMB1/pBR322/pUC origin of replication
    651..891     +  promoter       U6 promoter: RNA polymerase III promoter for human U6 snRNA
   1033..1318    +  enhancer       CMV enhancer: human cytomegalovirus immediate early enhancer; contains an 18-bp deletion relative to the standard CMV enhancer
   1320..1597    +  promoter       chicken β-actin promoter: No description available
   1598..1826    +  intron         hybrid intron: hybrid between chicken β-actin (CBA) and minute virus of mice (MMV) introns (Gray et al., 2011)
   4835..4855    +  CDS            SV40 NLS: nuclear localization signal of SV40 (simian virus 40) large T antigen
   4856..4872    +  CDS            5xFLAG (fragment): five tandem FLAG® epitope tags
   4883..4904    +  CDS            2xFLAG (fragment): two tandem FLAG® epitope tags
   4969..5566    +  CDS            PuroR (fragment): puromycin N-acetyltransferase; pac from Streptomyces; confers resistance to puromycin
   5606..5717    +  polyA_signal   bGH poly(A) signal: bovine growth hormone polyadenylation signal
   5822..5962    +  repeat_region  AAV2 ITR: inverted terminal repeat of adeno-associated virus serotype 2 inverted
   5967..6018    -  misc_feature   bom (fragment): basis of mobility region from pBR322
   6037..6417    +  rep_origin     M13 ori (sequence partly withheld): M13 bacteriophage origin of replication; arrow indicates direction of (+) strand synthesis
   6493..6542    -  misc_feature   bom (fragment): basis of mobility region from pBR322
   6644..6679    -  CDS            rop (fragment): Rop protein, which maintains plasmids at low copy number; rop
   6774..6878    +  promoter       AmpR promoter: bla
   6879..7739    +  CDS            AmpR: β-lactamase; bla; confers resistance to ampicillin, carbenicillin, and related antibiotics
>Addgene plasmid #180512 | pCAT100 | depositor full sequence | sequence record 351031 | pCAT100 sequence 7909 bps
TTGAGATCCTTTTTTTCTGCGCGTAATCTGCTGCTTGCAAACAAAAAAACCACCGCTACCAGCGGTGGTT
TGTTTGCCGGATCAAGAGCTACCAACTCTTTTTCCGAAGGTAACTGGCTTCAGCAGAGCGCAGATACCAA
ATACTGTCCTTCTAGTGTAGCCGTAGTTAGGCCACCACTTCAAGAACTCTGTAGCACCGCCTACATACCT
CGCTCTGCTAATCCTGTTACCAGTGGCTGCTGCCAGTGGCGATAAGTCGTGTCTTACCGGGTTGGACTCA
AGACGATAGTTACCGGATAAGGCGCAGCGGTCGGGCTGAACGGGGGGTTCGTGCACACAGCCCAGCTTGG
AGCGAACGACCTACACCGAACTGAGATACCTACAGCGTGAGCTATGAGAAAGCGCCACGCTTCCCGAAGG
GAGAAAGGCGGACAGGTATCCGGTAAGCGGCAGGGTCGGAACAGGAGAGCGCACGAGGGAGCTTCCAGGG
GGAAACGCCTGGTATCTTTATAGTCCTGTCGGGTTTCGCCACCTCTGACTTGAGCGTCGATTTTTGTGAT
GCTCGTCAGGGGGGCGGAGCCTATGGAAAAACGCCAGCAACGCGGCCTTTTTACGGTTCCTGGCCTTTTG
CTGGCCTTTTGCTCACATGTGAGGGCCTATTTCCCATGATTCCTTCATATTTGCATATACGATACAAGGC
TGTTAGAGAGATAATTGGAATTAATTTGACTGTAAACACAAAGATATTAGTACAAAATACGTGACGTAGA
AAGTAATAATTTCTTGGGTAGTTTGCAGTTTTAAAATTATGTTTTAAAATGGACTATCATATGCTTACCG
TAACTTGAAAGTATTTCGATTTCTTGGCTTTATATATCTTGTGGAAAGGACGAAACACCGGCGCTTTTAT
CTCATTACTTTGAGAGCCATCACCAGCGACTATGTCGTATGGGTAAAGCGCTTATTTATCGGAGAAACCG
ATAAATAAGAAGCATCAAAGGGGTCTTCGAGAAGACCCTTTTTTTTGGTACCCGTTACATAACTTACGGT
AAATGGCCCGCCTGGCTGACCGCCCAACGACCCCCGCCCATTGACGTCAATAGTAACGCCAATAGGGACT
TTCCATTGACGTCAATGGGTGGAGTATTTACGGTAAACTGCCCACTTGGCAGTACATCAAGTGTATCATA
TGCCAAGTACGCCCCCTATTGACGTCAATGACGGTAAATGGCCCGCCTGGCATTGTGCCCAGTACATGAC
CTTATGGGACTTTCCTACTTGGCAGTACATCTACGTATTAGTCATCGCTATTACCATGGTCGAGGTGAGC
CCCACGTTCTGCTTCACTCTCCCCATCTCCCCCCCCTCCCCACCCCCAATTTTGTATTTATTTATTTTTT
AATTATTTTGTGCAGCGATGGGGGCGGGGGGGGGGGGGGGGCGCGCGCCAGGCGGGGCGGGGCGGGGCGA
GGGGCGGGGCGGGGCGAGGCGGAGAGGTGCGGCGGCAGCCAATCAGAGCGGCGCGCTCCGAAAGTTTCCT
TTTATGGCGAGGCGGCGGCGGCGGCGGCCCTATAAAAAGCGAAGCGCGCGGCGGGCGGGAGTCGCTGCGA
CGCTGCCTTCGCCCCGTGCCCCGCTCCGCCGCCGCCTCGCGCCGCCCGCCCCGGCTCTGACTGACCGCGT
TACTCCCACAGGTGAGCGGGCGGGACGGCCCTTCTCCTCCGGGCTGTAATTAGCTGAGCAAGAGGTAAGG
GTTTAAGGGATGGTTGGTTGGTGGGGTATTAATGTTTAATTACCTGGAGCACCTGCCTGAAATCACTTTT
TTTCAGGTTGGACCGGTGCCACCATGGCCCCAAAGAAGAAGCGGAAGGTCAGCATGCAAGAGATCAAGAG
AATCAACAAGATCAGAAGGAGACTGGTCAAGGACAGCAACACAAAGAAGGCCGGCAAGACAGGCCCCATG
AAAACCCTGCTCGTCAGAGTGATGACCCCTGACCTGAGAGAGCGGCTGGAAAACCTGAGAAAGAAGCCCG
AGAACATCCCTCAGCCTATCAGCAACACCAGCAGGGCCAACCTGAACAAGCTGCTGACCGACTACACCGA
GATGAAGAAAGCCATCCTGCACGTGTACTGGGAAGAGTTCCAGAAAGACCCCGTGGGCCTGATGAGCAGA
GTTGCTCAGCCCGCTCCTAAGAACATCGACCAGAGAAAGCTGATCCCCGTGAAGGACGGCAACGAGAGAC
TGACCTCTAGCGGCTTTGCCTGCAGCCAGTGTTGCCAGCCTCTGTACGTGTACAAGCTGGAACAAGTGAA
CGACAAGGGCAAGCCCCACACCAACTACTTCGGCAGATGCAACGTGTCCGAGCACGAGAGGCTGATCCTG
CTGTCTCCTCACAAGCCCGAGGCCAACGATGAGCTGGTCACATACAGCCTGGGCAAGTTCGGACAGAGAG
CCCTGGACTTCTACAGCATCCACGTGACCAGGGAGAGCAATCACCCTGTGAAGCCCCTGGAACAGATCGG
CGGCAATAGCTGTGCCTCTGGACCTGTGGGAAAAGCCCTGAGCGACGCCTGTATGGGAGCCGTGGCATCC
TTCCTGACCAAGTACCAGGACATCATCCTGGAACACCAGAAAGTGATCAAGAAGAACGAGAAAAGACTGG
CCAACCTCAAGGATATCGCCAGCGCTAACGGCCTGGCCTTTCCTAAGATCACCCTGCCTCCACAGCCTCA
CACCAAAGAGGGCATCGAGGCCTACAACAACGTGGTGGCCCAGATCGTGATTTGGGTCAACCTGAATCTG
TGGCAGAAGCTGAAGATCGGCAGGGACGAAGCCAAGCCACTGCAGAGACTGAAGGGCTTCCCTAGCTTCC
CTCTGGTGGAAAGACAGGCCAATGAAGTGGATTGGTGGGACATGGTCTGCAACGTGAAGAAGCTGATCAA
CGAGAAGAAAGAGGATGGCAAGGTTTTCTGGCAGAACCTGGCCGGCTACAAGAGACAAGAAGCCCTGCTG
CCTTACCTGAGCAGCGAAGAGGACCATAAAAAGCGGGAGGGGTCTCTTGAAAACCCGAAGAAGTTCGCCA
GATACCAGTTCGGCGACCTGCTGCTGCACCTGGAAAAGAAGCACGGCGAGGACTGGGGCAAAGTGTACGA
TGAGGCCTGGGAGAGAATCGACAAGAAGGTGGAAGGCCTGAGCAAGCACATTAAGCTGGAAGAGGAAAGA
AGGAGCGAGGACGCCCAATCTAAAGCCGCTCTGACCGATTGGCTGAGAGCCAAGGCCAGCTTTGTGATCG
AGGGCCTGAAAGAGGCCGACAAGGACGAGTTCTGCAGATGCGAGCTGAAGCTGCAGAAGTGGTACGGCGA
TCTGAGAGGCAAGCCCTTCGCCATTGAGGCCGAGAACAGCATCCTGGACATCAGCGGCTTCAGCAAGCAG
TACAACTGCGCCTTCATTTGGCAGAAAGACGGCGTCAAGAAACTGAACCTGTACCTGATCATCAATTACT
TCAAAGGCGGCAAGCTGCGGTTCAAGAAGATCAAACCCGAGGCCTTCGAGGCTAACAGATTCTACACCGT
GATCAACAAAAAGTCCGGCGAGATCGTGCCCATGGAAGTGAACTTCAACTTCGACGACCCCAACCTGATT
ATCCTGCCTCTGGCCTTCGGCAAGAGACAGGGCAGAGAGTTCATCTGGAACGATCTGCTGAGCCTGGAAA
CCGGCTCTCTGAAGCTGGCCAATGGCAGAGTGATCGAGAAAACCCTGTACAACAGGAGAACCAGACAGGA
CGAGCCTGCTCTGTTTGTGGCCCTGACCTTCGAGAGAAGAGAGGTGCTGGACAGCAGCAACATCAAGCCC
ATGAACCTGATCGGCATCGACCGGGGCGAGAATATCCCTGCTGTGATCGCCCTGACAGACCCTGAAGGAT
GCCCACTGAGCAGATTCAAGGACTCCCTGGGCAACCCTACACACATCCTGAGAATCGGCGAGAGCTACAA
AGAGAAGCAGAGGACAATCCAGGCCGCCAAAGAGGTGGAACAGAGAAGAGCCGGCGGATACTCTAGGAAG
TACGCCAGCAAGGCCAAGAATCTGGCCGACGACATGGTCCGAAACACCGCCAGAGATCTGCTGTACTACG
CCGTGACACAGGACGCCATGCTGATCTTCGAGAATCTGAGCAGAGGCTTCGGCCGGCAGGGCAAGAGAAC
CTTTATGGCCGAGAGGCAGTACACCAGAATGGAAGATTGGCTCACAGCTAAACTGGCCTACGAGGGACTG
CCCAGCAAGACCTACCTGTCCAAAACACTGGCCCAGTATACCTCCAAGACCTGCAGCAATTGCGGCTTCA
CCATCACCAGCGCCGACTACGACAGAGTGCTGGAAAAGCTCAAGAAAACCGCCACCGGCTGGATGACCAC
CATCAACGGCAAAGAGCTGAAGGTTGAGGGCCAGATCACCTACTACAACAGGTACAAGAGGCAGAACGTC
GTGAAGGATCTGAGCGTGGAACTGGACAGACTGAGCGAAGAGAGCGTGAACAACGACATCAGCAGCTGGA
CAAAGGGCAGATCAGGCGAGGCTCTGAGCCTGCTGAAGAAGAGGTTTAGCCACAGACCTGTGCAAGAGAA
GTTCGTGTGCCTGAACTGCGGCTTCGAGACACACGCCGATGAACAGGCTGCCCTGAACATTGCCAGAAGC
TGGCTGTTCCTGAGAAGCCAAGAGTACAAGAAGTACCAGACCAACAAGACCACCGGCAACACCGACAAGA
GGGCCTTTGTGGAAACCTGGCAGAGCTTCTACAGAAAAAAGCTGAAAGAAGTCTGGAAGCCCGCCGTGAC
TAGTCCAAAAAAGAAGAGAAAGGTAGATTACAAAGATGACGATGACAAAGACTACAAGGATGATGATGAT
AAGGGATCCGGCGCAACAAACTTCTCTCTGCTGAAACAAGCCGGAGATGTCGAAGAGAATCCTGGACCGA
CCGAGTACAAGCCCACGGTGCGCCTCGCCACCCGCGACGACGTCCCCAGGGCCGTACGCACCCTCGCCGC
CGCGTTCGCCGACTACCCCGCCACGCGCCACACCGTCGATCCGGACCGCCACATCGAGCGGGTCACCGAG
CTGCAAGAACTCTTCCTCACGCGCGTCGGGCTCGACATCGGCAAGGTGTGGGTCGCGGACGACGGCGCCG
CGGTGGCGGTCTGGACCACGCCGGAGAGCGTCGAAGCGGGGGCGGTGTTCGCCGAGATCGGCCCGCGCAT
GGCCGAGTTGAGCGGTTCCCGGCTGGCCGCGCAGCAACAGATGGAAGGCCTCCTGGCGCCGCACCGGCCC
AAGGAGCCCGCGTGGTTCCTGGCCACCGTCGGAGTCTCGCCCGACCACCAGGGCAAGGGTCTGGGCAGCG
CCGTCGTGCTCCCCGGAGTGGAGGCGGCCGAGCGCGCCGGGGTGCCCGCCTTCCTGGAGACCTCCGCGCC
CCGCAACCTCCCCTTCTACGAGCGGCTCGGCTTCACCGTCACCGCCGACGTCGAGGTGCCCGAAGGACCG
CGCACCTGGTGCATGACCCGCAAGCCCGGTGCCTGAACGCGTTAAGAATTCCTAGAGCTCGCTGATCAGC
CTCGACTGTGCCTTCTAGTTGCCAGCCATCTGTTGTTTGCCCCTCCCCCGTGCCTTCCTTGACCCTGGAA
GGTGCCACTCCCACTGTCCTTTCCTAATAAAATGAGGAAATTGCATCGCATTGTCTGAGTAGGTGTCATT
CTATTCTGGGGGGTGGGGTGGGGCAGGACAGCAAGGGGGAGGATTGGGAAGAGAATAGCAGGCATGCTGG
GGAGCGGCCGCAGGAACCCCTAGTGATGGAGTTGGCCACTCCCTCTCTGCGCGCTCGCTCGCTCACTGAG
GCCGGGCGACCAAAGGTCGCCCGACGCCCGGGCTTTGCCCGGGCGGCCTCAGTGAGCGAGCGAGCGCGCA
GCTGCCTGCAGGGGCGCCTGATGCGGTATTTTCTCCTTACGCATCTGTGCGGTATTTCACACCGCATA
[142 nt withheld, positions 6019-6160]
C
[141 nt withheld, positions 6162-6302]
CCTTTGACGTTGGAGTCCACGTTCTTT
[37 nt withheld, positions 6330-6366]
ACCCTATCTCGGGCTATTCTTTTGATTTATAAGGGATTTTGCCGATTTCGGCCTATTGGTTAAAAAATGA
GCTGATTTAACAAAAATTTAACGCGAATTTTAACAAAATATTAACGTTTACAATTTTATGGTGCACTCTC
AGTACAATCTGCTCTGATGCCGCATAGTTAAGCCAGCCCCGACACCCGCCAACACCCGCTGACGCGCCCT
GACGGGCTTGTCTGCTCCCGGCATCCGCTTACAGACAAGCTGTGACCGTCTCCGGGAGCTGCATGTGTCA
GAGGTTTTCACCGTCATCACCGAAACGCGCGAGACGAAAGGGCCTCGTGATACGCCTATTTTTATAGGTT
AATGTCATGATAATAATGGTTTCTTAGACGTCAGGTGGCACTTTTCGGGGAAATGTGCGCGGAACCCCTA
TTTGTTTATTTTTCTAAATACATTCAAATATGTATCCGCTCATGAGACAATAACCCTGATAAATGCTTCA
ATAATATTGAAAAAGGAAGAGTATGAGTATTCAACATTTCCGTGTCGCCCTTATTCCCTTTTTTGCGGCA
TTTTGCCTTCCTGTTTTTGCTCACCCAGAAACGCTGGTGAAAGTAAAAGATGCTGAAGATCAGTTGGGTG
CACGAGTGGGTTACATCGAACTGGATCTCAACAGCGGTAAGATCCTTGAGAGTTTTCGCCCCGAAGAACG
TTTTCCAATGATGAGCACTTTTAAAGTTCTGCTATGTGGCGCGGTATTATCCCGTATTGACGCCGGGCAA
GAGCAACTCGGTCGCCGCATACACTATTCTCAGAATGACTTGGTTGAGTACTCACCAGTCACAGAAAAGC
ATCTTACGGATGGCATGACAGTAAGAGAATTATGCAGTGCTGCCATAACCATGAGTGATAACACTGCGGC
CAACTTACTTCTGACAACGATCGGAGGACCGAAGGAGCTAACCGCTTTTTTGCACAACATGGGGGATCAT
GTAACTCGCCTTGATCGTTGGGAACCGGAGCTGAATGAAGCCATACCAAACGACGAGCGTGACACCACGA
TGCCTGTAGCAATGGCAACAACGTTGCGCAAACTATTAACTGGCGAACTACTTACTCTAGCTTCCCGGCA
ACAATTAATAGACTGGATGGAGGCGGATAAAGTTGCAGGACCACTTCTGCGCTCGGCCCTTCCGGCTGGC
TGGTTTATTGCTGATAAATCTGGAGCCGGTGAGCGTGGAAGCCGCGGTATCATTGCAGCACTGGGGCCAG
ATGGTAAGCCCTCCCGTATCGTAGTTATCTACACGACGGGGAGTCAGGCAACTATGGATGAACGAAATAG
ACAGATCGCTGAGATAGGTGCCTCACTGATTAAGCATTGGTAACTGTCAGACCAAGTTTACTCATATATA
CTTTAGATTGATTTAAAACTTCATTTTTAATTTAAAAGGATCTAGGTGAAGATCCTTTTTGATAATCTCA
TGACCAAAATCCCTTAACGTGAGTTTTCGTTCCACTGAGCGTCAGACCCCGTAGAAAAGATCAAAGGATC
TTC
