Features (pLannotate 1.2.2; 18 found; start..end, strand, type, name):
    127..354     +  intron         hybrid intron: hybrid between chicken β-actin (CBA) and minute virus of mice (MMV) introns (Gray et al., 2011)
   3363..3383    +  CDS            SV40 NLS: nuclear localization signal of SV40 (simian virus 40) large T antigen
   3384..3400    +  CDS            5xFLAG (fragment): five tandem FLAG® epitope tags
   3411..3432    +  CDS            2xFLAG (fragment): two tandem FLAG® epitope tags
   3497..4094    +  CDS            PuroR (fragment): puromycin N-acetyltransferase; pac from Streptomyces; confers resistance to puromycin
   4134..4245    +  polyA_signal   bGH poly(A) signal: bovine growth hormone polyadenylation signal
   4350..4490    +  repeat_region  AAV2 ITR: inverted terminal repeat of adeno-associated virus serotype 2 inverted
   4495..4546    -  misc_feature   bom (fragment): basis of mobility region from pBR322
   4565..5020    +  rep_origin     f1 ori (sequence partly withheld): f1 bacteriophage origin of replication; arrow indicates direction of (+) strand synthesis
   5021..5070    -  misc_feature   bom (fragment): basis of mobility region from pBR322
   5172..5207    -  CDS            rop (fragment): Rop protein, which maintains plasmids at low copy number; rop
   5302..5406    +  promoter       AmpR promoter: bla
   5407..6267    +  CDS            AmpR: β-lactamase; bla; confers resistance to ampicillin, carbenicillin, and related antibiotics
   6438..7026    +  rep_origin     ori: high-copy-number ColE1/pMB1/pBR322/pUC origin of replication
   7088..7328    +  promoter       U6 promoter: RNA polymerase III promoter for human U6 snRNA
   7470..7755    +  enhancer       CMV enhancer: human cytomegalovirus immediate early enhancer; contains an 18-bp deletion relative to the standard CMV enhancer
   7757..7874    +  promoter       chicken β-actin promoter (fragment): contains a 21-bp deletion relative to the standard chicken β-actin promoter
   7858..126     +  promoter       chicken β-actin promoter (fragment) (across the origin): No description available
>Addgene plasmid #180512 | pCAT100 | addgene full sequence | sequence record 359730 | Addgene Partial NGS Result
GGGCGGGGCGGGGCGAGGCGGAGAGGTGCGGCGGCAGCCAATCAGAGCGGCGCGCTCCGAAAGTTTCCTT
TTATGGCGAGGCGGCGGCGGCGGCGGCCCTATAAAAAGCGAAGCGCGCGGCGGGCGGGAGTCGCTGCGCG
CTGCCTTCGCCCCGTGCCCCGCTCCGCCGCCGCCTCGCGCCGCCCGCCCCGGCTCTGACTGACCGCGTTA
CTCCCACAGGTGAGCGGGCGGGACGGCCCTTCTCCTCCGGGCTGTAATTAGCTGAGCAAGAGGTAAGGGT
TTAAGGGATGGTTGGTTGGTGGGGTATTAATGTTTAATTACCTGGAGCACCTGCCTGAAATCACTTTTTT
TCAGGTTGGACCGGTGCCACCATGGCCCCAAAGAAGAAGCGGAAGGTCAGCATGCAAGAGATCAAGAGAA
TCAACAAGATCAGAAGGAGACTGGTCAAGGACAGCAACACAAAGAAGGCCGGCAAGACAGGCCCCATGAA
AACCCTGCTCGTCAGAGTGATGACCCCTGACCTGAGAGAGCGGCTGGAAAACCTGAGAAAGAAGCCCGAG
AACATCCCTCAGCCTATCAGCAACACCAGCAGGGCCAACCTGAACAAGCTGCTGACCGACTACACCGAGA
TGAAGAAAGCCATCCTGCACGTGTACTGGGAAGAGTTCCAGAAAGACCCCGTGGGCCTGATGAGCAGAGT
TGCTCAGCCCGCTCCTAAGAACATCGACCAGAGAAAGCTGATCCCCGTGAAGGACGGCAACGAGAGACTG
ACCTCTAGCGGCTTTGCCTGCAGCCAGTGTTGCCAGCCTCTGTACGTGTACAAGCTGGAACAAGTGAACG
ACAAGGGCAAGCCCCACACCAACTACTTCGGCAGATGCAACGTGTCCGAGCACGAGAGGCTGATCCTGCT
GTCTCCTCACAAGCCCGAGGCCAACGATGAGCTGGTCACATACAGCCTGGGCAAGTTCGGACAGAGAGCC
CTGGACTTCTACAGCATCCACGTGACCAGGGAGAGCAATCACCCTGTGAAGCCCCTGGAACAGATCGGCG
GCAATAGCTGTGCCTCTGGACCTGTGGGAAAAGCCCTGAGCGACGCCTGTATGGGAGCCGTGGCATCCTT
CCTGACCAAGTACCAGGACATCATCCTGGAACACCAGAAAGTGATCAAGAAGAACGAGAAAAGACTGGCC
AACCTCAAGGATATCGCCAGCGCTAACGGCCTGGCCTTTCCTAAGATCACCCTGCCTCCACAGCCTCACA
CCAAAGAGGGCATCGAGGCCTACAACAACGTGGTGGCCCAGATCGTGATTTGGGTCAACCTGAATCTGTG
GCAGAAGCTGAAGATCGGCAGGGACGAAGCCAAGCCACTGCAGAGACTGAAGGGCTTCCCTAGCTTCCCT
CTGGTGGAAAGACAGGCCAATGAAGTGGATTGGTGGGACATGGTCTGCAACGTGAAGAAGCTGATCAACG
AGAAGAAAGAGGATGGCAAGGTTTTCTGGCAGAACCTGGCCGGCTACAAGAGACAAGAAGCCCTGCTGCC
TTACCTGAGCAGCGAAGAGGACCATAAAAAGCGGGAGGGGTCTCTTGAAAACCCGAAGAAGTTCGCCAGA
TACCAGTTCGGCGACCTGCTGCTGCACCTGGAAAAGAAGCACGGCGAGGACTGGGGCAAAGTGTACGATG
AGGCCTGGGAGAGAATCGACAAGAAGGTGGAAGGCCTGAGCAAGCACATTAAGCTGGAAGAGGAAAGAAG
GAGCGAGGACGCCCAATCTAAAGCCGCTCTGACCGATTGGCTGAGAGCCAAGGCCAGCTTTGTGATCGAG
GGCCTGAAAGAGGCCGACAAGGACGAGTTCTGCAGATGCGAGCTGAAGCTGCAGAAGTGGTACGGCGATC
TGAGAGGCAAGCCCTTCGCCATTGAGGCCGAGAACAGCATCCTGGACATCAGCGGCTTCAGCAAGCAGTA
CAACTGCGCCTTCATTTGGCAGAAAGACGGCGTCAAGAAACTGAACCTGTACCTGATCATCAATTACTTC
AAAGGCGGCAAGCTGCGGTTCAAGAAGATCAAACCCGAGGCCTTCGAGGCTAACAGATTCTACACCGTGA
TCAACAAAAAGTCCGGCGAGATCGTGCCCATGGAAGTGAACTTCAACTTCGACGACCCCAACCTGATTAT
CCTGCCTCTGGCCTTCGGCAAGAGACAGGGCAGAGAGTTCATCTGGAACGATCTGCTGAGCCTGGAAACC
GGCTCTCTGAAGCTGGCCAATGGCAGAGTGATCGAGAAAACCCTGTACAACAGGAGAACCAGACAGGACG
AGCCTGCTCTGTTTGTGGCCCTGACCTTCGAGAGAAGAGAGGTGCTGGACAGCAGCAACATCAAGCCCAT
GAACCTGATCGGCATCGACCGGGGCGAGAATATCCCTGCTGTGATCGCCCTGACAGACCCTGAAGGATGC
CCACTGAGCAGATTCAAGGACTCCCTGGGCAACCCTACACACATCCTGAGAATCGGCGAGAGCTACAAAG
AGAAGCAGAGGACAATCCAGGCCGCCAAAGAGGTGGAACAGAGAAGAGCCGGCGGATACTCTAGGAAGTA
CGCCAGCAAGGCCAAGAATCTGGCCGACGACATGGTCCGAAACACCGCCAGAGATCTGCTGTACTACGCC
GTGACACAGGACGCCATGCTGATCTTCGAGAATCTGAGCAGAGGCTTCGGCCGGCAGGGCAAGAGAACCT
TTATGGCCGAGAGGCAGTACACCAGAATGGAAGATTGGCTCACAGCTAAACTGGCCTACGAGGGACTGCC
CAGCAAGACCTACCTGTCCAAAACACTGGCCCAGTATACCTCCAAGACCTGCAGCAATTGCGGCTTCACC
ATCACCAGCGCCGACTACGACAGAGTGCTGGAAAAGCTCAAGAAAACCGCCACCGGCTGGATGACCACCA
TCAACGGCAAAGAGCTGAAGGTTGAGGGCCAGATCACCTACTACAACAGGTACAAGAGGCAGAACGTCGT
GAAGGATCTGAGCGTGGAACTGGACAGACTGAGCGAAGAGAGCGTGAACAACGACATCAGCAGCTGGACA
AAGGGCAGATCAGGCGAGGCTCTGAGCCTGCTGAAGAAGAGGTTTAGCCACAGACCTGTGCAAGAGAAGT
TCGTGTGCCTGAACTGCGGCTTCGAGACACACGCCGATGAACAGGCTGCCCTGAACATTGCCAGAAGCTG
GCTGTTCCTGAGAAGCCAAGAGTACAAGAAGTACCAGACCAACAAGACCACCGGCAACACCGACAAGAGG
GCCTTTGTGGAAACCTGGCAGAGCTTCTACAGAAAAAAGCTGAAAGAAGTCTGGAAGCCCGCCGTGACTA
GTCCAAAAAAGAAGAGAAAGGTAGATTACAAAGATGACGATGACAAAGACTACAAGGATGATGATGATAA
GGGATCCGGCGCAACAAACTTCTCTCTGCTGAAACAAGCCGGAGATGTCGAAGAGAATCCTGGACCGACC
GAGTACAAGCCCACGGTGCGCCTCGCCACCCGCGACGACGTCCCCAGGGCCGTACGCACCCTCGCCGCCG
CGTTCGCCGACTACCCCGCCACGCGCCACACCGTCGATCCGGACCGCCACATCGAGCGGGTCACCGAGCT
GCAAGAACTCTTCCTCACGCGCGTCGGGCTCGACATCGGCAAGGTGTGGGTCGCGGACGACGGCGCCGCG
GTGGCGGTCTGGACCACGCCGGAGAGCGTCGAAGCGGGGGCGGTGTTCGCCGAGATCGGCCCGCGCATGG
CCGAGTTGAGCGGTTCCCGGCTGGCCGCGCAGCAACAGATGGAAGGCCTCCTGGCGCCGCACCGGCCCAA
GGAGCCCGCGTGGTTCCTGGCCACCGTCGGAGTCTCGCCCGACCACCAGGGCAAGGGTCTGGGCAGCGCC
GTCGTGCTCCCCGGAGTGGAGGCGGCCGAGCGCGCCGGGGTGCCCGCCTTCCTGGAGACCTCCGCGCCCC
GCAACCTCCCCTTCTACGAGCGGCTCGGCTTCACCGTCACCGCCGACGTCGAGGTGCCCGAAGGACCGCG
CACCTGGTGCATGACCCGCAAGCCCGGTGCCTGAACGCGTTAAGAATTCCTAGAGCTCGCTGATCAGCCT
CGACTGTGCCTTCTAGTTGCCAGCCATCTGTTGTTTGCCCCTCCCCCGTGCCTTCCTTGACCCTGGAAGG
TGCCACTCCCACTGTCCTTTCCTAATAAAATGAGGAAATTGCATCGCATTGTCTGAGTAGGTGTCATTCT
ATTCTGGGGGGTGGGGTGGGGCAGGACAGCAAGGGGGAGGATTGGGAAGAGAATAGCAGGCATGCTGGGG
AGCGGCCGCAGGAACCCCTAGTGATGGAGTTGGCCACTCCCTCTCTGCGCGCTCGCTCGCTCACTGAGGC
CGGGCGACCAAAGGTCGCCCGACGCCCGGGCTTTGCCCGGGCGGCCTCAGTGAGCGAGCGAGCGCGCAGC
TGCCTGCAGGGGCGCCTGATGCGGTATTTTCTCCTTACGCATCTGTGCGGTATTTCACACCGCATA
[95 nt withheld, positions 4547-4641]
T
[46 nt withheld, positions 4643-4688]
C
[141 nt withheld, positions 4690-4830]
CCTTTGACGTTGGAGTCCACGTTCTTT
[37 nt withheld, positions 4858-4894]
ACTCTATCTCGGGCTATTCTTTTGATTTATAAGGGATTTTGCCGATTTCGGTCTATTGGTTAAAAAATGA
GCTGATTTAACAAAAATTTAACGCGAATTTTAACAAAATATTAACGTTTACAATTTTATGGTGCACTCTC
AGTACAATCTGCTCTGATGCCGCATAGTTAAGCCAGCCCCGACACCCGCCAACACCCGCTGACGCGCCCT
GACGGGCTTGTCTGCTCCCGGCATCCGCTTACAGACAAGCTGTGACCGTCTCCGGGAGCTGCATGTGTCA
GAGGTTTTCACCGTCATCACCGAAACGCGCGAGACGAAAGGGCCTCGTGATACGCCTATTTTTATAGGTT
AATGTCATGATAATAATGGTTTCTTAGACGTCAGGTGGCACTTTTCGGGGAAATGTGCGCGGAACCCCTA
TTTGTTTATTTTTCTAAATACATTCAAATATGTATCCGCTCATGAGACAATAACCCTGATAAATGCTTCA
ATAATATTGAAAAAGGAAGAGTATGAGTATTCAACATTTCCGTGTCGCCCTTATTCCCTTTTTTGCGGCA
TTTTGCCTTCCTGTTTTTGCTCACCCAGAAACGCTGGTGAAAGTAAAAGATGCTGAAGATCAGTTGGGTG
CACGAGTGGGTTACATCGAACTGGATCTCAACAGCGGTAAGATCCTTGAGAGTTTTCGCCCCGAAGAACG
TTTTCCAATGATGAGCACTTTTAAAGTTCTGCTATGTGGCGCGGTATTATCCCGTATTGACGCCGGGCAA
GAGCAACTCGGTCGCCGCATACACTATTCTCAGAATGACTTGGTTGAGTACTCACCAGTCACAGAAAAGC
ATCTTACGGATGGCATGACAGTAAGAGAATTATGCAGTGCTGCCATAACCATGAGTGATAACACTGCGGC
CAACTTACTTCTGACAACGATCGGAGGACCGAAGGAGCTAACCGCTTTTTTGCACAACATGGGGGATCAT
GTAACTCGCCTTGATCGTTGGGAACCGGAGCTGAATGAAGCCATACCAAACGACGAGCGTGACACCACGA
TGCCTGTAGCAATGGCAACAACGTTGCGCAAACTATTAACTGGCGAACTACTTACTCTAGCTTCCCGGCA
ACAATTAATAGACTGGATGGAGGCGGATAAAGTTGCAGGACCACTTCTGCGCTCGGCCCTTCCGGCTGGC
TGGTTTATTGCTGATAAATCTGGAGCCGGTGAGCGTGGAAGCCGCGGTATCATTGCAGCACTGGGGCCAG
ATGGTAAGCCCTCCCGTATCGTAGTTATCTACACGACGGGGAGTCAGGCAACTATGGATGAACGAAATAG
ACAGATCGCTGAGATAGGTGCCTCACTGATTAAGCATTGGTAACTGTCAGACCAAGTTTACTCATATATA
CTTTAGATTGATTTAAAACTTCATTTTTAATTTAAAAGGATCTAGGTGAAGATCCTTTTTGATAATCTCA
TGACCAAAATCCCTTAACGTGAGTTTTCGTTCCACTGAGCGTCAGACCCCGTAGAAAAGATCAAAGGATC
TTCTTGAGATCCTTTTTTTCTGCGCGTAATCTGCTGCTTGCAAACAAAAAAACCACCGCTACCAGCGGTG
GTTTGTTTGCCGGATCAAGAGCTACCAACTCTTTTTCCGAAGGTAACTGGCTTCAGCAGAGCGCAGATAC
CAAATACTGTTCTTCTAGTGTAGCCGTAGTTAGGCCACCACTTCAAGAACTCTGTAGCACCGCCTACATA
CCTCGCTCTGCTAATCCTGTTACCAGTGGCTGCTGCCAGTGGCGATAAGTCGTGTCTTACCGGGTTGGAC
TCAAGACGATAGTTACCGGATAAGGCGCAGCGGTCGGGCTGAACGGGGGGTTCGTGCACACAGCCCAGCT
TGGAGCGAACGACCTACACCGAACTGAGATACCTACAGCGTGAGCTATGAGAAAGCGCCACGCTTCCCGA
AGGGAGAAAGGCGGACAGGTATCCGGTAAGCGGCAGGGTCGGAACAGGAGAGCGCACGAGGGAGCTTCCA
GGGGGAAACGCCTGGTATCTTTATAGTCCTGTCGGGTTTCGCCACCTCTGACTTGAGCGTCGATTTTTGT
GATGCTCGTCAGGGGGGCGGAGCCTATGGAAAAACGCCAGCAACGCGGCCTTTTTACGGTTCCTGGCCTT
TTGCTGGCCTTTTGCTCACATGTGAGGGCCTATTTCCCATGATTCCTTCATATTTGCATATACGATACAA
GGCTGTTAGAGAGATAATTGGAATTAATTTGACTGTAAACACAAAGATATTAGTACAAAATACGTGACGT
AGAAAGTAATAATTTCTTGGGTAGTTTGCAGTTTTAAAATTATGTTTTAAAATGGACTATCATATGCTTA
CCGTAACTTGAAAGTATTTCGATTTCTTGGCTTTATATATCTTGTGGAAAGGACGAAACACCGGCGCTTT
TATCTCATTACTTTGAGAGCCATCACCAGCGACTATGTCGTATGGGTAAAGCGCTTATTTATCGGAGAAA
CCGATAAATAAGAAGCATCAAAGGGGTCTTCGAGAAGACCCTTTTTTTTGGTACCCGTTACATAACTTAC
GGTAAATGGCCCGCCTGGCTGACCGCCCAACGACCCCCGCCCATTGACGTCAATAGTAACGCCAATAGGG
ACTTTCCATTGACGTCAATGGGTGGAGTATTTACGGTAAACTGCCCACTTGGCAGTACATCAAGTGTATC
ATATGCCAAGTACGCCCCCTATTGACGTCAATGACGGTAAATGGCCCGCCTGGCATTGTGCCCAGTACAT
GACCTTATGGGACTTTCCTACTTGGCAGTACATCTACGTATTAGTCATCGCTATTACCATGGTCGAGGTG
AGCCCCACGTTCTGCTTCACTCTCCCCATCTCCCCCCCCTCCCCACCCCCAATTTTGTATTTATTTATTT
TTTAATTATTTTGTGCAGCGATGGGGGCGGGGGGGGGGGG
